Addgene plasmid #232606: pAS3-rab-3P::AI::lite-1G
Purpose: Pan-neuronal expression of 'LITE-1' using a genomic fragment, regulated by rab-3 promoter and unc-54 3' UTR
Depositing lab: Andrew Leifer. Depositing organization: Princeton University. Publication: TWISP: a transgenic worm for interrogating signal propagation in Caenorhabditis elegans. Sharma AK, Randi F, Kumar S, Dvali S, Leifer AM. Genetics. 2024 Jul 8;227(3):iyae077. doi: 10.1093/genetics/iyae077. PubMed 38733622.
Backbone
  Vector backbone: pAS3
  Backbone manufacturer: Anuj Sharma
  Vector type: Worm Expression
Growth in bacteria
  Bacterial resistance: Ampicillin, 100 μg/mL
  Growth temperature: 37°C
  Growth strain: DH5alpha
  Copy number: High Copy
Gene/Insert
  Gene/Insert name: LITE-1
  Species: C. elegans (nematode)
  Mutation: N/A
  Entrez Gene: lite-1 (a.k.a. CELE_C14F11.3)
  Cloning method: Ligation Independent Cloning
Terms and licenses: Academic/Nonprofit Terms; Industry Terms: Not Available to Industry
How to cite: pAS3-rab-3P::AI::lite-1G was a gift from Andrew Leifer (Addgene plasmid # 232606 ; http://n2t.net/addgene:232606 ; RRID:Addgene_232606)
