[The description below was written by a language model from this plasmid's Addgene catalogue record and pLannotate feature annotations shown in this document.]
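Description:
pAS3-rab-3P::AI::lite-1G is a C. elegans expression plasmid of about 10.3 kb built on the pAS3 backbone and designed to express LITE-1 throughout the nervous system. It is propagated in E. coli as a high-copy plasmid through a ColE1/pUC-type origin and is selected with ampicillin via the bla (AmpR) gene and its promoter. The backbone also retains pUC/pBR322-derived remnants with no role in the worm: fragments of the multiple cloning site, rop, bom and lacI, along with the CAP binding site, lac promoter and lac operator.

The payload is a genomic fragment of lite-1 (also known as gur-2), a C. elegans gene generally described as encoding a photoreceptor-like protein needed for the worm's avoidance of short-wavelength light. Consistent with a genomic rather than cDNA insert, the automated annotation detects lite-1 coding sequence as three separate blocks on the forward strand, with unannotated gaps between them that presumably correspond to introns. According to the catalogue entry, transcription is driven by the pan-neuronal rab-3 promoter and terminated by the unc-54 3' UTR. Neither element is called by the annotation tool, although the large unannotated region upstream of lite-1 could accommodate the promoter. The "AI" in the name is not defined in the record; it may denote an artificial intron. A short match to aex-5 lies downstream of lite-1, in the region where the 3' UTR would be expected, and its significance is not explained. No tag, reporter or worm selection marker is annotated. The plasmid was deposited in connection with a transgenic worm strain developed for interrogating neural signal propagation, where it supplies neuronal LITE-1 expression.
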