Features (pLannotate 1.2.2; 14 found; start..end, strand, type, name):
     23..41      -  misc_feature   MCS (fragment): pUC18/19 multiple cloning site
   4531..5157    +  CDS            lite-1 (fragment): LITE1_CAEEL - Also known as gur-2 From Caenorhabditis elegans.
   5860..5946    +  CDS            lite-1 (fragment): LITE1_CAEEL - Also known as gur-2 From Caenorhabditis elegans.
   5994..6851    +  CDS            lite-1 (fragment): LITE1_CAEEL - Also known as gur-2 From Caenorhabditis elegans.
   7448..7600    +  CDS            aex-5 (fragment): AEX5_CAEEL - Also known as kpc-3 From Caenorhabditis elegans.
   7728..7763    +  CDS            rop (fragment): Rop protein, which maintains plasmids at low copy number; rop
   7865..7964    +  misc_feature   bom (fragment): basis of mobility region from pBR322
   8062..8166    +  promoter       AmpR promoter: bla
   8167..9027    +  CDS            AmpR: β-lactamase; bla; confers resistance to ampicillin, carbenicillin, and related antibiotics
   9198..9786    +  rep_origin     ori: high-copy-number ColE1/pMB1/pBR322/pUC origin of replication
   9969..10061   +  CDS            lacI (fragment): lac repressor; lacI; The lac repressor binds to the lac operator to inhibit transcription in E. coli. This inhibition can be relieved by adding lactose or isopropyl-β-D-thiogalactopyranoside (IPTG).
  10074..10095   +  protein_bind   CAP binding site: CAP binding activates transcription in the presence of cAMP. E. coli catabolite activator protein
  10110..10140   +  promoter       lac promoter: promoter for the E. coli lac operon
  10148..10164   +  protein_bind   lac operator: The lac repressor binds to the lac operator to inhibit transcription in E. coli. This inhibition can be relieved by adding lactose or isopropyl-β-D-thiogalactopyranoside (IPTG). lac repressor encoded by lacI
>Addgene plasmid #232606 | pAS3-rab-3P::AI::lite-1G | addgene full sequence | sequence record 461124 | Addgene NGS Result
GCTAACAACTTGGAAATGAAATAAGCTTGCATGCCTGCAGGCGAGTTTTGACTGGCTTTCAAAAACTGAG
TGATTACTAATTATTTTTGAAAAAATTAACAGTTGTGATATGATATTTAGACATTTTTGCAATATATAAT
TTGTTTGAAAAAAAAACATTTTTTAATGGTCTTCGAAGCTATAATAGTTTTTCGTAAAATTTTAAATAAA
ACAGCTGACAGATATCCACATTCAATAATTGAAAGTATGCAGTTCTCTTTTTTTTTGTCAAATAGAAAAA
AAGTAACAGATGGTCAGATATAATCTAGGTTAATCTGACTCTGGTCATCGATGAACTCATTTTCATCATA
ATCATTCTTCTTTCAAATGGTCTGTTCGGAATTCGAATATTCAATAAATGGATATCTTATTAGATGCTCC
GGATTTATTCCACCAAACTTCCAAGACGTAAGTTCAATTTAAACAAAATTACTATAGCTTGAAAAAATGA
GAAAAAACGAGCAGATAAAAAAATAACAGAAAAAATCCATAAAAATGACGAGGGTTCCGTGCGAAAATCG
TCATTGTTTTTGGCTTGCATCACACTTTTCCGCGAGTCAGCCACACTGTTTTATCGATTATTATTTTTCT
GATTTCAGAAACCGGAAACTTACAACTGAGATGCTTTCATTTTGATTTTTTTAAATTTAGTTTTGATTTC
AGCGATTTGTTTGAATATAATTATGCATGAGTTGGCTTTTGCATTTTTAGATAAATAAGTTCACATGCTC
GGACAAATTGTGTGGTTTAATCTGTGAAAGTTTTGAATCTTCTGTTTGAAAAAAAAAACATTTTTAATTT
GTATATACGAGTGAATTGGTTAGGCCCTGGTTACGTTTTCCAGCGAATTCATTCAAATTTCTTATTTTTT
CTATTTTTTCAATTAAATAATTTAGTTCTCTATCACATGTGTATGATCAAAATTTCATTCCTAATCGTAA
GCAAATTTAGGCTCATCCGTAGTATAATTTTGTTATGAAGGGCTTCACAGTAAAAGCTCAAACTCCAACA
TTTAGCAACTAGCAACCAACAAAAAACCAAAGAAATGTCAGTTTTGAAAAGTCGTTATTTCTTTGTCTTC
TCACAATTCACACATCATCTTCTCGTTTTCCTCCGTTTTTTTGTCGTGCTTCCTTCTTTTCTTTACACAT
TTTTCTAACCTTTTTTTAAGTCTATCCTCTCCTAATCCTTTGTACTCTCTAATCAGTTTTGCTGGTTGTG
CTGCACAATTTTTATCAGATTTATGCGCGAAACAAAAGCCTCTCGCGGAGAGCTCCGCCAAATCCGGTCT
TCTTTTTTCCTTGCCTATCGGATTTCACAAACATTCAGTTTGTCACTTGACGATGTGTTGGAGGCATTAC
TACTAGGAAGTGTTATTCATATTTTTTATTCGTTTCTTTTTGGTGACTAAACGAAATATTCCGAACGTTT
TCCTGATTTCAGGCGGCGGAAACGAAGAAGACCACGAATAATCAACAGGCTGCCATTGCATCCGCCAGAA
GTCGAGTGAGTTCTTTGAAAATCTTTATTAGAGTTATTTGTGACAATTTGCCACTTTTTTTTTAATGTTT
AATGAATCTGTAACGAAATTAATACCAAGGGTGTCCAACAGAACTATCTGAGCGGTTATTTAATTTTTAG
ATAGTATATTTCTTCCGATCGTAACATACATATTTTCAAGCATAGTACTGTGATTTAAGTTACAGTTTTC
CAATCAGTCTTGATTTTAATAAAAACTTTTCAACTGCAAAAATGCCTCTGAAGTATTTTTCTATATTTTT
ATAGTTGAATAATTTTTTGATTGGCACAAAGACCGCCGAGATATGAGCCGTTAAAGTAAAGCTGCATGGA
TTCAATATGGTTTGTATTTGATTGGAGTCACTTACATGGAAATATTTGTATTTAAATCTCATATTTTAAA
ACAAGACAAACACCAAATTAAATTTTTATTAATCTGAACATTTTTCAATCGATTTGGTAAACAAATTATT
AGATGTTTCCCTCAAAAATTGTAACAATTCCTAAATTGTGGCACTTATAATAACATCGTCCTGAATTCTC
AAAAAAAACCGAATGCTAAGAGAGATTTCGTTTAACTGGGACCTGTAACTGAATTTTCAAATATTGGCAG
TTTTTGATAAACTGGGAGGGAAATCAAAAACCAAAACTACAGTACCCCTCGTGTTATAATAAATTGTCAT
TCACTCCTTTTTTGTTCCCAACATTTGCTCCCATCTCCTGACGAGAAAGAACAATTTTATGAGCACGGGA
ACCCGTGGGCGTCCATCCGTTCCTCCTGTGCAATTTCAGCCCCCTTCCTCTACATTCTCTGTGTTCCCGT
TTTTATCGTTTTATGGGTATCGGGAACGGACAGATCGCTTCCATTTGCTTCTATTCCGTCCTCACAAGAC
GTCCCACTAACTGATTTTCTTCTGATTTCTTTTCACTGAAAATGGGAAAGAAAGAAAAAGACGATGAATC
GACGACTTCTTCTCAGGAGAAGGTGAAGAAGAAGGATAAGGAGAAAGTTCATCTAAGGCTGAAAGATAAA
GTAAAAAAACTTAGAAAATCTAAGTCGATTGCAGTATCTTCTCCAGCTGATTATATGACTTGTCAGTGTG
AACCATGCAAAAAAGTAGCTCTCGAGGTAATAATTTTTAAACTCAATACGTAGTTAAGTTTGAACTCCTT
TTAATTTACTTATCATCTAATTTACCGTCACAATAGTACTTCCATTAGCAATTATTTTAAAATTACATGC
ATAGCTTCAATGTTCGTTTTTTTGCGTTCTCATATCGTATGTTGTCTGCCTCTCGAATACTGACTGTCCG
ACTAGAATGTCCCGGTAGGATTACTGTACGGTCACTGGGAATAAACTGTTTCTGAAATCAATCTGAAATT
CCGTAGATCTTCTTGGTTCAATTTCTTATTCCTCAATCTTTGGACAACGTCACCTTCAGAGTCGTCGTTG
AGTATCCCATCATTAACTAGTCAATCTTTCTCTCTTTTTCATTTCCCCCAACTTTTCTGCATATTTTTTG
ACGACGACGACCTCGACGGCAACGAGAATACATTTATCTATTTTTTAGTATAGCATATATACATTTTCTA
CTTTTCTCTAACCCATTTCAGACGTATAGATTTTGGTTTTCGAATGCAACTTTGAGATTTTTCAAAGATC
TTCAGATGGGAGCAGTGGACTGTCTATTTGATATTCTTAAAATGTACTCTATAAAAGATGAAACTGTAAT
GACCAATTCCCTACATAAATATTTTTAACTAATTGGTCGGATATTTGGGGATCAGAGAAGTACTTGTTTT
TGCGATATTAATAATGATATATTTTTCTAGTAAAAAAATGTTAAGCGATTTGTGAATAATTAAGTTGGCT
TGAAAAAGATTTTTTGATAGCTATGTATTTTGTTAATTTAAATCAGATTTTAAAACTTTATTATTGACTA
TTTATATATATTATATATTATATATTTTCATGGTTTAATCAAAATCTATTAAATTATTTCTAAGATCTCT
AAATATCGAATTCTCTAAAAAGCTTCATCAACAAAAGCATTTCAATTATCTAACACAATGAGAATAATTC
AAGAACTGAAATAGAAAGAAATCTAGAAAAAAAAGAGAGTGAGGTGCCCTATTAAATCGGTGCTCTCCTC
TCTAACAGAAGCGCCTACACGCACCCAAGAGAGCTCTTTTTCTTTCTTTTTTCGGAGCACACATACACGC
ATACACTCCTCAGAAGTGTATAGAGAAAATGGGAGAAGAAGCGAAAGAAGACGAAGAAGCGGTTGTGATG
TATGCATCGGGCGTTTCTATCCCTCTCCGTGAGCAACGAGCTAGTCAACCCATCGATCCATTTTTGTGAG
CACACACAGAGAGAGACTCAAACACACTCACAGCTTCACACTGAGCTCCAAGAGCTCTGTAGAGAGAAGC
CAGAGTATGCTTTCCTCGATTTTCCTAACGTCTTCTTCTTCTGCTTTTTTCTTTTTCCCAACGAGTTGTA
GTCCACTAACTTCAATTTTTCCTCCAGAGAAAGAGTTTTAGAGAGACAGCTGATAAATACACTAGAGAAA
TAAAAAGAATGATAAAAATTTGCTATTTTAATCAGTTCCCTCTCGTTTCTCTAAGTTTTGTTGTTGGGTT
GGGAAATTAAAATTGGAAAATGGAAATAACGTTTTTTTCTGTCTAATCTTGAATTCTCCAGACATTTCTT
ATTTCCTTTTTTGTTGCAAGTTTTTCTTCCTTCTCTAATTTTTAATCAAAGATATCTCGCTATGAACTTT
GAATTTTTGATATTTTGATTCTATAAATACATAAAGTAATCTAAATGCTCTTTTAAAATAAATCTACAGT
AGCCCTATTTTCAGGGATCCCCGGGATTGGCCAAAGGACCCAAAGGTATGTTTCGAATGATACTAACATA
ACATAGAACATTTTCAGGAGGACCCTTGGAGGGTACCGAGCTCAGAAAAAATGATCGCAAAAATCCTGTC
GAGTCGTAACAAATGGGCGATTTGCGATCGAACGCTCTACCCAATTTACTATCTTCTGCTCATTCTTGGT
CTAAATCAATCAATCCGCCCGAACAATTCTCTGCTGTTCCGTATTTACAGCTGGTTGGTCTTTTGTCTCC
TAGTGAGTTTGAGTTCATTTTCAACAATAGGAAATTAATGTGGAAATTTAACAATTCAGCTCTTCACGAC
TCTCCGGAAATTCAATCAAGTTGGCGTGCGCCCGAACGGAACCCGCGAAAACCTTCAGGAGTTCTTTGCA
AACCCGAGATCTATGATCACTCTTTGCAATGCATTGATAATGTTGAGGTGACCATAAAAATGTAATCCCC
TTTTTTGTAACTGAACATTTTCAGCGGATTGCTGGCTTCATTGCAACTATACACGCTTGGGGCAAAACGT
TTGAAACCGTTGAAGGTGACAACGAAGATAAAACAGAAGTGTAATTTATTGAATCAATATTTAGATTTTG
TGCCAGTTTTCGTTGAATGTTCGTACCAAACAAGCCGAGCGTCGTCAATTTATGATCAACACTTTTTTGG
CTGTTTTCAGTGGACTTTTGGCTCTTACCATGGCGGCCACCTACGCCAGTAAGTTAATGTTTCCATTAAT
GAATTTGTAATTTTGAATGTTAAAGTAATATAGGTAACAATACAACGCTTGAAATTAATTTATTCCTAAA
AATGGAATATGTATTTTACTACATGAACTGAAAAAATAGCATTACCAAGCCTGAAATATATGGAACTTTC
CGGAGGGCATGAGAAGAATGGGGCGAAGACCAAACATGCCTAGCGCTAATATTTTCGGGACGATGTTCAA
ACTTTCGAAAACTCTTTGGCACCGGAAACCAAGTTGTAAATCGTTTGGCATTGCTAAAACATACATTGTT
TTGAACTTTAAATTTAAAGTGTTTATAAGAAAACATAGTATTTTAGTAACCGAAGACTGTGACCGTCTTT
CAGGTGTTCTGAATGCGTTTTTTGAACCGAAAATTTTTTGAAACTAATACTGGCAACGACCAAATTTGGC
GAAAAAAATTTTCAGTTGCAAAAGTACTCGAATTCCAAACTCTTGAGCAACCAGCAATTGTCAAAGTTGC
CAAAAGATAAAATATTTGACAACCAGCAACTGAGTACTAACTTACTAAGTTGCCGGTTGCCTTAGAACAT
TGACGCACATCTTAACATCTTACAAACTAAACTAACTTTGTAAACTCGGAATTATTGTACCTGATACTGT
GAGAAATAATCGGGTTATCTGATTTTCTATTGTATATTTTATTCCAGTGTCAAAATGGGGATACATCTTG
TACATTGTTGGAACTCCAAACTTGGACACTGAAACCATTTTCTGTGTTCTTCTGGATTCTTATGCGGTAT
TCAACAATAGTTTTTATTATTACGTAATCCACATCCTATTTAGCTCTTCGTCTCCCGTGCCGCAATTTCC
GCCTTGGCAATCTTGTTCTACCAACACTGTTCCGTCATCCGTCGTTCGATCAAGCATCTGATCAATGAAA
TGGTACCTGCCGAGCAAGATGAGTGCCCGCTTCCTGAATCGTCGTTACAAAAAATTCACGATTGTCAAAT
CAGTTATCAAAGAATTTTTAACGGAAAAGCTGTAATTGAAGAGTACTACTCGTTTGTTTTGTTCTACTCA
TATGGTGTTTGCATTCCAATTTTCTGTTTCTTGATGTTTGTCGGAATGAGTGCCCAGTCGGTTAGTTTTC
AATAATAAATTACGGTCAAATCATATTAGTTTAGATTTGCTGGTCCGAAGTTGTTTCCATTGTGATTTGG
ATTGTCAATGCCATTCTTGTCCTCTTGCTGTTCAGCTTACCAGCATTCATGATCAATGAAGATGTAAGTT
CATTTATTGTCTTACTGATTTTTCAAAACAAATAATTTCCAGGGAGATCGTCTTGTTGCTTCGTCCTTCC
GAATGTATCACGAAACTTTCCATGAGGAAAGAGATTTGACCGTTTTGGTAGTAATGATTGGAGTGTAATT
TAAAAACTGTAAATGTGTAATATTGCAGTCTCAAATGACATTCTTCACCTTCCAAATTCACTCGACCAAA
CTGACATTATCCGCTTGCAACTACTTCTACATGGATCGCTCCATTCTTCTCTCGGTAATCCGATTATAAA
AAGAACACAAAACAATCGCCCCATGTTTTCAGCTCTTCTCGGCAATCCTCACCTACTTCCTCATCCTCTG
GGAATTTGATATCAAGAACAACCAGAGTCTCCAGAATATCGCAAACCACACGATTCACACATAAGCGCCG
GTCGCTACCATTACCAACTTGTCTGGTGTCAAAAATAATAGGGGCCGCTGTCATCAGAGTAAGTTTAAAC
TGAGTTCTACTAACTAACGAGTAATATTTAAATTTTCAGCATCTCGCGCCCGTGCCTCTGACTTCTAAGT
CCAATTACTCTTCAACATCCCTACATGCTCTTTCTCCCTGTGCTCCCACCCCCTATTTTTGTTATTATCA
AAAAACTTCTCTTAATTTCTTTGTTTTTTAGCTTCTTTTAAGTCACCTCTAACAATGAAATTGTGTAGAT
TCAAAAATAGAATTAATTCGTAATAAAAAGTCGAAAAAAATTGTGCTCCCTCCCCCCATTAATAATAATT
CTATCCCAAAATCTACACAATGTTCTGTGTACACTTCTTATGTTTTTTACTTCTGATAAATTTTTTTGAA
ACATCATAGAAAAAACCGCACACAAAATACCTTATCATATGTTACGTTTCAGTTTATGACCGCAATTTTT
ATTTCTTCGCACGTCTGGGCCTCTCATGACGTCAAATCATGCTCATCGTGAAAAAGTTTTGGAGTATTTT
TGGAATTTTTCAATCAAGTGAAAGTTTATGAAATTAATTTTCCTGCTTTTGCTTTTTGGGGTTTCCCCTA
TTGTTTGTCAAGATTTCGAGGACGGCGTTTTTCTTGCTAAAATCACAAGTATTGATGAGCACGATGCAAG
AAAGATCGGAAGAAGGTTTGGGTTTGAGGCTCAGTGGAAGGTGAGTAGAAGTTGATAATTTGAAAGTGGA
GTAGTGTCTATGGGGTTTTTGCCTTAAATGACAGAATACATTCCCAATATACCAAACATAACTGTTTCCT
ACTAGTCGGCCGTACGGGCCCTTTCGTCTCGCGCGTTTCGGTGATGACGGTGAAAACCTCTGACACATGC
AGCTCCCGGAGACGGTCACAGCTTGTCTGTAAGCGGATGCCGGGAGCAGACAAGCCCGTCAGGGCGCGTC
AGCGGGTGTTGGCGGGTGTCGGGGCTGGCTTAACTATGCGGCATCAGAGCAGATTGTACTGAGAGTGCAC
CATATGCGGTGTGAAATACCGCACAGATGCGTAAGGAGAAAATACCGCATCAGGCGGCCTTAAGGGCCTC
GTGATACGCCTATTTTTATAGGTTAATGTCATGATAATAATGGTTTCTTAGACGTCAGGTGGCACTTTTC
GGGGAAATGTGCGCGGAACCCCTATTTGTTTATTTTTCTAAATACATTCAAATATGTATCCGCTCATGAG
ACAATAACCCTGATAAATGCTTCAATAATATTGAAAAAGGAAGAGTATGAGTATTCAACATTTCCGTGTC
GCCCTTATTCCCTTTTTTGCGGCATTTTGCCTTCCTGTTTTTGCTCACCCAGAAACGCTGGTGAAAGTAA
AAGATGCTGAAGATCAGTTGGGTGCACGAGTGGGTTACATCGAACTGGATCTCAACAGCGGTAAGATCCT
TGAGAGTTTTCGCCCCGAAGAACGTTTTCCAATGATGAGCACTTTTAAAGTTCTGCTATGTGGCGCGGTA
TTATCCCGTATTGACGCCGGGCAAGAGCAACTCGGTCGCCGCATACACTATTCTCAGAATGACTTGGTTG
AGTACTCACCAGTCACAGAAAAGCATCTTACGGATGGCATGACAGTAAGAGAATTATGCAGTGCTGCCAT
AACCATGAGTGATAACACTGCGGCCAACTTACTTCTGACAACGATCGGAGGACCGAAGGAGCTAACCGCT
TTTTTGCACAACATGGGGGATCATGTAACTCGCCTTGATCGTTGGGAACCGGAGCTGAATGAAGCCATAC
CAAACGACGAGCGTGACACCACGATGCCTGTAGCAATGGCAACAACGTTGCGCAAACTATTAACTGGCGA
ACTACTTACTCTAGCTTCCCGGCAACAATTAATAGACTGGATGGAGGCGGATAAAGTTGCAGGACCACTT
CTGCGCTCGGCCCTTCCGGCTGGCTGGTTTATTGCTGATAAATCTGGAGCCGGTGAGCGTGGGTCTCGCG
GTATCATTGCAGCACTGGGGCCAGATGGTAAGCCCTCCCGTATCGTAGTTATCTACACGACGGGGAGTCA
GGCAACTATGGATGAACGAAATAGACAGATCGCTGAGATAGGTGCCTCACTGATTAAGCATTGGTAACTG
TCAGACCAAGTTTACTCATATATACTTTAGATTGATTTAAAACTTCATTTTTAATTTAAAAGGATCTAGG
TGAAGATCCTTTTTGATAATCTCATGACCAAAATCCCTTAACGTGAGTTTTCGTTCCACTGAGCGTCAGA
CCCCGTAGAAAAGATCAAAGGATCTTCTTGAGATCCTTTTTTTCTGCGCGTAATCTGCTGCTTGCAAACA
AAAAAACCACCGCTACCAGCGGTGGTTTGTTTGCCGGATCAAGAGCTACCAACTCTTTTTCCGAAGGTAA
CTGGCTTCAGCAGAGCGCAGATACCAAATACTGTTCTTCTAGTGTAGCCGTAGTTAGGCCACCACTTCAA
GAACTCTGTAGCACCGCCTACATACCTCGCTCTGCTAATCCTGTTACCAGTGGCTGCTGCCAGTGGCGAT
AAGTCGTGTCTTACCGGGTTGGACTCAAGACGATAGTTACCGGATAAGGCGCAGCGGTCGGGCTGAACGG
GGGGTTCGTGCACACAGCCCAGCTTGGAGCGAACGACCTACACCGAACTGAGATACCTACAGCGTGAGCT
ATGAGAAAGCGCCACGCTTCCCGAAGGGAGAAAGGCGGACAGGTATCCGGTAAGCGGCAGGGTCGGAACA
GGAGAGCGCACGAGGGAGCTTCCAGGGGGAAACGCCTGGTATCTTTATAGTCCTGTCGGGTTTCGCCACC
TCTGACTTGAGCGTCGATTTTTGTGATGCTCGTCAGGGGGGCGGAGCCTATGGAAAAACGCCAGCAACGC
GGCCTTTTTACGGTTCCTGGCCTTTTGCTGGCCTTTTGCTCACATGTTCTTTCCTGCGTTATCCCCTGAT
TCTGTGGATAACCGTATTACCGCCTTTGAGTGAGCTGATACCGCTCGCCGCAGCCGAACGACCGAGCGCA
GCGAGTCAGTGAGCGAGGAAGCGGAAGAGCGCCCAATACGCAAACCGCCTCTCCCCGCGCGTTGGCCGAT
TCATTAATGCAGCTGGCACGACAGGTTTCCCGACTGGAAAGCGGGCAGTGAGCGCAACGCAATTAATGTG
AGTTAGCTCACTCATTAGGCACCCCAGGCTTTACACTTTATGCTTCCGGCTCGTATGTTGTGTGGAATTG
TGAGCGGATAACAATTTCACACAGGAAACAGCTATGACCATGATTACGCCAAGCTGTAAGTTTAAACATG
ATCTTACTAACTAACTATTCTCATTTAAATTTTCAGAGCTTAAAAATGGCTGAAATCACTCACAACGATG
GATAC
